Addgene plasmid #171642: Lmajor_gp63_28_0570_WT
Purpose: Expression of wildtype L. major glcyoprotein-63 from chromosome 28 in mammalian cells
Depositing lab: Dennis Ko. Depositing organization: Duke University. Publication: Variation in Leishmania chemokine suppression driven by diversification of the GP63 virulence factor. Antonia AL, Barnes AB, Martin AT, Wang L, Ko DC. PLoS Negl Trop Dis. 2021 Oct 28;15(10):e0009224. doi: 10.1371/journal.pntd.0009224. eCollection 2021 Oct. PubMed 34710089.
Backbone
  Vector backbone: pcDNA3.1/Hygro(+)
  Vector type: Mammalian Expression
  Selectable markers: Hygromycin
Growth in bacteria
  Bacterial resistance: Ampicillin, 100 μg/mL
  Growth temperature: 37°C
  Growth strain: DH5alpha
  Copy number: Unknown
Gene/Insert
  Gene/Insert name: LmjF.28.0570
  Species: L. major
  Tag / fusion protein: Myc-His (C terminal on backbone)
  Cloning method: Restriction Enzyme; 5′ cloning site KpnI (unknown if destroyed); 3′ cloning site BamHI (unknown if destroyed)
Terms and licenses: Academic/Nonprofit Terms; Industry Terms: Not Available to Industry
Depositor comments: The sequence encoding the endogenous secretion signal peptide was removed and replaced with a Kozak consensus, start codon, and secrecon signal peptide sequence.
How to cite: Lmajor_gp63_28_0570_WT was a gift from Dennis Ko (Addgene plasmid # 171642 ; http://n2t.net/addgene:171642 ; RRID:Addgene_171642)
