[The description below was written by a language model from this plasmid's Addgene catalogue record and pLannotate feature annotations shown in this document.]
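Description:
Lmajor_gp63_28_0570_WT is a mammalian expression plasmid built on the pcDNA3.1/Hygro(+) backbone (7,259 nt in the sequenced record) that carries the wild-type Leishmania major gene LmjF.28.0570, the chromosome 28 copy of the surface metalloprotease and virulence factor glycoprotein-63 (GP63). It is propagated in E. coli through a high-copy ColE1/pUC-type origin with ampicillin selection from the β-lactamase gene, and it also contains an f1 origin for single-stranded DNA production. For mammalian cells, an SV40 early promoter drives a hygromycin phosphotransferase cassette ending in an SV40 poly(A) signal, which allows selection of stable transfectants.

The insert was cloned between KpnI and BamHI sites downstream of the CMV immediate-early enhancer and promoter, and its transcripts are terminated by the bovine growth hormone polyadenylation signal. A T7 promoter sits just upstream of the cloning region. According to the depositor, the parasite's own secretion signal was removed and replaced with a Kozak consensus, a start codon and the synthetic secrecon signal peptide, an arrangement intended to support efficient translation and secretion in mammalian cells. The protein carries a C-terminal Myc-His tag from the backbone for detection and affinity purification. The automated annotation does not label the GP63 coding region itself and picks up only the polyhistidine stretch at its 3′ end. Several small annotated fragments (HIV-1 LTR, ble, lacI, bom) appear to be short sequence matches in the backbone rather than functional elements.

The plasmid is meant for producing wild-type GP63 in mammalian cells. The associated work examined how diversification of GP63 affects chemokine suppression by Leishmania.
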