Features (pLannotate 1.2.2; 20 found; start..end, strand, type, name):
    152..531     +  enhancer       CMV enhancer: human cytomegalovirus immediate early enhancer
    532..735     +  promoter       CMV promoter: human cytomegalovirus (CMV) immediate early promoter
    731..764     +  LTR            5' LTR (truncated) (fragment): truncated 5' long terminal repeat (LTR) from HIV-1
    780..798     +  promoter       T7 promoter: promoter for bacteriophage T7 RNA polymerase
   2484..2501    +  CDS            9xHis (fragment): 9xHis affinity tag
   2604..2828    +  polyA_signal   bGH poly(A) signal: bovine growth hormone polyadenylation signal
   2832..2853    +  promoter       SV40 promoter (fragment): SV40 enhancer and early promoter
   2874..3302    +  rep_origin     f1 ori (sequence partly withheld): f1 bacteriophage origin of replication; arrow indicates direction of (+) strand synthesis
   3316..3645    +  promoter       SV40 promoter: SV40 enhancer and early promoter
   3694..4719    +  CDS            HygR: aminoglycoside phosphotransferase from E. coli; aph(4)-Ia; confers resistance to hygromycin
   4729..4854    +  CDS            ble (fragment): BLE_KLEPN - Experimental evidence at protein level: Swiss-Prot protein existence level 1. Binding protein with a strong affinity to the bleomycin family of antibiotics. Binds to CL990; an antimitotic-antibiotic compound. From Klebsiella pneumoniae.
   4849..4970    +  polyA_signal   SV40 poly(A) signal: SV40 polyadenylation signal
   5043..5059    -  protein_bind   lac operator: The lac repressor binds to the lac operator to inhibit transcription in E. coli. This inhibition can be relieved by adding lactose or isopropyl-β-D-thiogalactopyranoside (IPTG). lac repressor encoded by lacI
   5067..5097    -  promoter       lac promoter: promoter for the E. coli lac operon
   5112..5133    -  protein_bind   CAP binding site: CAP binding activates transcription in the presence of cAMP. E. coli catabolite activator protein
   5146..5238    -  CDS            lacI (fragment): lac repressor; lacI; The lac repressor binds to the lac operator to inhibit transcription in E. coli. This inhibition can be relieved by adding lactose or isopropyl-β-D-thiogalactopyranoside (IPTG).
   5421..6009    -  rep_origin     ori: high-copy-number ColE1/pMB1/pBR322/pUC origin of replication
   6180..7040    -  CDS            AmpR: β-lactamase; bla; confers resistance to ampicillin, carbenicillin, and related antibiotics
   7041..7145    -  promoter       AmpR promoter: bla
   7204..7256    -  misc_feature   bom (fragment): basis of mobility region from pBR322
>Addgene plasmid #171642 | Lmajor_gp63_28_0570_WT | addgene full sequence | sequence record 338383 | Addgene NGS Result
CTCCCTGCTTGTGTGTTGGAGGTCGCTGAGTAGTGCGCGAGCAAAATTTAAGCTACAACAAGGCAAGGCT
TGACCGACAATTGCATGAAGAATCTGCTTAGGGTTAGGCGTTTTGCGCTGCTTCGCGATGTACGGGCCAG
ATATACGCGTTGACATTGATTATTGACTAGTTATTAATAGTAATCAATTACGGGGTCATTAGTTCATAGC
CCATATATGGAGTTCCGCGTTACATAACTTACGGTAAATGGCCCGCCTGGCTGACCGCCCAACGACCCCC
GCCCATTGACGTCAATAATGACGTATGTTCCCATAGTAACGCCAATAGGGACTTTCCATTGACGTCAATG
GGTGGAGTATTTACGGTAAACTGCCCACTTGGCAGTACATCAAGTGTATCATATGCCAAGTACGCCCCCT
ATTGACGTCAATGACGGTAAATGGCCCGCCTGGCATTATGCCCAGTACATGACCTTATGGGACTTTCCTA
CTTGGCAGTACATCTACGTATTAGTCATCGCTATTACCATGGTGATGCGGTTTTGGCAGTACATCAATGG
GCGTGGATAGCGGTTTGACTCACGGGGATTTCCAAGTCTCCACCCCATTGACGTCAATGGGAGTTTGTTT
TGGCACCAAAATCAACGGGACTTTCCAAAATGTCGTAACAACTCCGCCCCATTGACGCAAATGGGCGGTA
GGCGTGTACGGTGGGAGGTCTATATAAGCAGAGCTCTCTGGCTAACTAGAGAACCCACTGCTTACTGGCT
TATCGAAATTAATACGACTCACTATAGGGAGACCCAAGCTGGCTAGCGTTTAAACTTAAGCTTGGTACCG
CCACCATGTGGTGGAGGCTGTGGTGGTTATTACTGCTGCTGCTGCTGCTGTGGCCTATGGTGTGGGCACA
GGGACACCCAGAGAGGGCAGACTCCGAGGAGCCAAGATGCGGCTTTGATGAGCTGGAGGCCCACACCATC
GGCACAAGGGTGTCTGGAATCAGCAGGGTGGAGCTGCCAACCGGAGAGCTGGTGGTGGCAGCAGCAGCAA
CAGGCGCCCTGCAGCCAATCAGGATCGCCGTGTTCACCGACGATATCTCCAACAGCTCCCAGCACTGCAC
AGCATCCGGACAGTCTAGGCCAAACTTCCGGGGCTCCAGGGTGACCTGTTCTGCCGCAGAGGTGCTGACA
CGGGCCAAGAAGAGAGTGCTGCTGGAGCTGCTGATCCCAAGCGCCGTGCAGCTGCACCAGGAGAGGCTGA
ACGTGCAGCGCGTGAACGGCAATATCGTGGTGGACTCTAGCATCCAGAAGGATCGGGTGTGCGGCCAGTT
CTCTATCAGAGAGGAGCACATGAAGACCGGCGTGAAGGACGCCGATTTTGTGCTGTACATGAGCGCCGCC
CCTACATCTGGCAGCGTGATCGCCTGGGCCCTGAAGTGTCAGAACTTCGACAATGGCCGGCCATCCGTGG
GCGTGGTGAACATCTCTCCAAAGTATATCGCCGCCGATCCCAAGACCGTGAGAGTGATCGCACACGAGGT
GCTGCACGCACTGGGCTTCTCCCGGAGCGTGTTCCAGGAGAGAAATATGCTGGCAATGGCAAGCTTCCGG
TCCAAGGGACCAAGCCCCGTGATCTGCTCCGAGAAGGTGGTGGCCAAGGCCCAGCAGCACTACGGCTGTA
AGACCCAGGCCTTTATGGAGCTGGAGGACACAGGCGATATCGACGATGCCTCCTCTCACTGGAAGCGGAG
AAATGCCAAGGACGAGCTGATGGCAGGCTTCTCCGGAGTGGGCATCTATTCTGCCCTGACCATCGCCGCC
ATGGAGGATACAGGCTACTATCAGGGCAACTACGCCAAGGCAGAGCCAATGGCATATGGACACGACGCAG
GATGCAAGCTGAGCTCCGATCAGTGCGTGACCAATAGCACATCCCAGATCCCTGGCATGTTTTGCGACGC
CCCCGATGCCCCTTGGTCTTGTACCAGCGACAGGCTGGGAGTGGGCAGATGCATCCTGACCTCCCACAAG
TCTAACCTGCCTACATACTTCCAGTATTTTTCCGATCCAAGACTGGGCGGCCCTGACCCACTGATGGATT
TTTGCCCTGTGGTGGAGGTGGCAGAGGGCACCATGTGCGCAGCCACCACAAATGCCCTGAAGGGCAGCGT
GTACGGCGTGATGTCCAGATGCGTGGACACACCCGTGGGCTTCTCTATGGACGATAGCGCCGTGCGCCAG
CACGGAATCTGCGTGGAGGTGCAGTGTGACAGCACCAAGTACTATATCAAGGCCAACGGAGCATCCGCCT
TCTGCGATTGTCCACCTGGCTCTACCTACAATCTGAGCACACTGTCTCCCAGCTTTTCCAAGGGCTACCT
GGTGTGCCCTAGCTATGAGAGCGTGTGCGCCATCAAGATCAACGCCTCTCTGTACGAGGAGTATAGCGGC
TTCGAGCAGAAGCTGATCAGCGAGGAGGACCTGCACCACCACCACCACCACTGAGGATCCACTAGTCCAG
TGTGGTGGAATTCTGCAGATATCCAGCACAGTGGCGGCCGCTCGAGTCTAGAGGGCCCGTTTAAACCCGC
TGATCAGCCTCGACTGTGCCTTCTAGTTGCCAGCCATCTGTTGTTTGCCCCTCCCCCGTGCCTTCCTTGA
CCCTGGAAGGTGCCACTCCCACTGTCCTTTCCTAATAAAATGAGGAAATTGCATCGCATTGTCTGAGTAG
GTGTCATTCTATTCTGGGGGGTGGGGTGGGGCAGGACAGCAAGGGGGAGGATTGGGAAGACAATAGCAGG
CATGCTGGGGATGCGGTGGGCTCTATGGCTTCTGAGGCGGAAAGAACCAGCTGGGGCTCTAGGGGGTATC
CCC
[124 nt withheld, positions 2874-2997]
C
[91 nt withheld, positions 2999-3089]
A
[49 nt withheld, positions 3091-3139]
CCTTTGACGTTGGAGTCCACGTTCTTT
[37 nt withheld, positions 3167-3203]
ACCCTATCTCGGTCTATTCTTTTGATTTATAAGGGATTTTGCCGATTTCGGCCTATTGGTTAAAAAATGA
GCTGATTTAACAAAAATTTAACGCGAATTAATTCTGTGGAATGTGTGTCAGTTAGGGTGTGGAAAGTCCC
CAGGCTCCCCAGCAGGCAGAAGTATGCAAAGCATGCATCTCAATTAGTCAGCAACCAGGTGTGGAAAGTC
CCCAGGCTCCCCAGCAGGCAGAAGTATGCAAAGCATGCATCTCAATTAGTCAGCAACCATAGTCCCGCCC
CTAACTCCGCCCATCCCGCCCCTAACTCCGCCCAGTTCCGCCCATTCTCCGCCCCATGGCTGACTAATTT
TTTTTATTTATGCAGAGGCCGAGGCCGCCTCTGCCTCTGAGCTATTCCAGAAGTAGTGAGGAGGCTTTTT
TGGAGGCCTAGGCTTTTGCAAAAAGCTCCCGGGAGCTTGTATATCCATTTTCGGATCTGATCAGCACGTG
ATGAAAAAGCCTGAACTCACCGCGACGTCTGTCGAGAAGTTTCTGATCGAAAAGTTCGACAGCGTCTCCG
ACCTGATGCAGCTCTCGGAGGGCGAAGAATCTCGTGCTTTCAGCTTCGATGTAGGAGGGCGTGGATATGT
CCTGCGGGTAAATAGCTGCGCCGATGGTTTCTACAAAGATCGTTATGTTTATCGGCACTTTGCATCGGCC
GCGCTCCCGATTCCGGAAGTGCTTGACATTGGGGAATTCAGCGAGAGCCTGACCTATTGCATCTCCCGCC
GTGCACAGGGTGTCACGTTGCAAGACCTGCCTGAAACCGAACTGCCCGCTGTTCTGCAGCCGGTCGCGGA
GGCCATGGATGCGATCGCTGCGGCCGATCTTAGCCAGACGAGCGGGTTCGGCCCATTCGGACCGCAAGGA
ATCGGTCAATACACTACATGGCGTGATTTCATATGCGCGATTGCTGATCCCCATGTGTATCACTGGCAAA
CTGTGATGGACGACACCGTCAGTGCGTCCGTCGCGCAGGCTCTCGATGAGCTGATGCTTTGGGCCGAGGA
CTGCCCCGAAGTCCGGCACCTCGTGCACGCGGATTTCGGCTCCAACAATGTCCTGACGGACAATGGCCGC
ATAACAGCGGTCATTGACTGGAGCGAGGCGATGTTCGGGGATTCCCAATACGAGGTCGCCAACATCTTCT
TCTGGAGGCCGTGGTTGGCTTGTATGGAGCAGCAGACGCGCTACTTCGAGCGGAGGCATCCGGAGCTTGC
AGGATCGCCGCGGCTCCGGGCGTATATGCTCCGCATTGGTCTTGACCAACTCTATCAGAGCTTGGTTGAC
GGCAATTTCGATGATGCAGCTTGGGCGCAGGGTCGATGCGACGCAATCGTCCGATCCGGAGCCGGGACTG
TCGGGCGTACACAAATCGCCCGCAGAAGCGCGGCCGTCTGGACCGATGGCTGTGTAGAAGTACTCGCCGA
TAGTGGAAACCGACGCCCCAGCACTCGTCCGAGGGCAAAGGAATAGCACGTGCTACGAGATTTCGATTCC
ACCGCCGCCTTCTATGAAAGGTTGGGCTTCGGAATCGTTTTCCGGGACGCCGGCTGGATGATCCTCCAGC
GCGGGGATCTCATGCTGGAGTTCTTCGCCCACCCCAACTTGTTTATTGCAGCTTATAATGGTTACAAATA
AAGCAATAGCATCACAAATTTCACAAATAAAGCATTTTTTTCACTGCATTCTAGTTGTGGTTTGTCCAAA
CTCATCAATGTATCTTATCATGTCTGTATACCGTCGACCTCTAGCTAGAGCTTGGCGTAATCATGGTCAT
AGCTGTTTCCTGTGTGAAATTGTTATCCGCTCACAATTCCACACAACATACGAGCCGGAAGCATAAAGTG
TAAAGCCTGGGGTGCCTAATGAGTGAGCTAACTCACATTAATTGCGTTGCGCTCACTGCCCGCTTTCCAG
TCGGGAAACCTGTCGTGCCAGCTGCATTAATGAATCGGCCAACGCGCGGGGAGAGGCGGTTTGCGTATTG
GGCGCTCTTCCGCTTCCTCGCTCACTGACTCGCTGCGCTCGGTCGTTCGGCTGCGGCGAGCGGTATCAGC
TCACTCAAAGGCGGTAATACGGTTATCCACAGAATCAGGGGATAACGCAGGAAAGAACATGTGAGCAAAA
GGCCAGCAAAAGGCCAGGAACCGTAAAAAGGCCGCGTTGCTGGCGTTTTTCCATAGGCTCCGCCCCCCTG
ACGAGCATCACAAAAATCGACGCTCAAGTCAGAGGTGGCGAAACCCGACAGGACTATAAAGATACCAGGC
GTTTCCCCCTGGAAGCTCCCTCGTGCGCTCTCCTGTTCCGACCCTGCCGCTTACCGGATACCTGTCCGCC
TTTCTCCCTTCGGGAAGCGTGGCGCTTTCTCATAGCTCACGCTGTAGGTATCTCAGTTCGGTGTAGGTCG
TTCGCTCCAAGCTGGGCTGTGTGCACGAACCCCCCGTTCAGCCCGACCGCTGCGCCTTATCCGGTAACTA
TCGTCTTGAGTCCAACCCGGTAAGACACGACTTATCGCCACTGGCAGCAGCCACTGGTAACAGGATTAGC
AGAGCGAGGTATGTAGGCGGTGCTACAGAGTTCTTGAAGTGGTGGCCTAACTACGGCTACACTAGAAGAA
CAGTATTTGGTATCTGCGCTCTGCTGAAGCCAGTTACCTTCGGAAAAAGAGTTGGTAGCTCTTGATCCGG
CAAACAAACCACCGCTGGTAGCGGTGGTTTTTTTGTTTGCAAGCAGCAGATTACGCGCAGAAAAAAAGGA
TCTCAAGAAGATCCTTTGATCTTTTCTACGGGGTCTGACGCTCAGTGGAACGAAAACTCACGTTAAGGGA
TTTTGGTCATGAGATTATCAAAAAGGATCTTCACCTAGATCCTTTTAAATTAAAAATGAAGTTTTAAATC
AATCTAAAGTATATATGAGTAAACTTGGTCTGACAGTTACCAATGCTTAATCAGTGAGGCACCTATCTCA
GCGATCTGTCTATTTCGTTCATCCATAGTTGCCTGACTCCCCGTCGTGTAGATAACTACGATACGGGAGG
GCTTACCATCTGGCCCCAGTGCTGCAATGATACCGCGAGACCCACGCTCACCGGCTCCAGATTTATCAGC
AATAAACCAGCCAGCCGGAAGGGCCGAGCGCAGAAGTGGTCCTGCAACTTTATCCGCCTCCATCCAGTCT
ATTAATTGTTGCCGGGAAGCTAGAGTAAGTAGTTCGCCAGTTAATAGTTTGCGCAACGTTGTTGCCATTG
CTACAGGCATCGTGGTGTCACGCTCGTCGTTTGGTATGGCTTCATTCAGCTCCGGTTCCCAACGATCAAG
GCGAGTTACATGATCCCCCATGTTGTGCAAAAAAGCGGTTAGCTCCTTCGGTCCTCCGATCGTTGTCAGA
AGTAAGTTGGCCGCAGTGTTATCACTCATGGTTATGGCAGCACTGCATAATTCTCTTACTGTCATGCCAT
CCGTAAGATGCTTTTCTGTGACTGGTGAGTACTCAACCAAGTCATTCTGAGAATAGTGTATGCGGCGACC
GAGTTGCTCTTGCCCGGCGTCAATACGGGATAATACCGCGCCACATAGCAGAACTTTAAAAGTGCTCATC
ATTGGAAAACGTTCTTCGGGGCGAAAACTCTCAAGGATCTTACCGCTGTTGAGATCCAGTTCGATGTAAC
CCACTCGTGCACCCAACTGATCTTCAGCATCTTTTACTTTCACCAGCGTTTCTGGGTGAGCAAAAACAGG
AAGGCAAAATGCCGCAAAAAAGGGAATAAGGGCGACACGGAAATGTTGAATACTCATACTCTTCCTTTTT
CAATATTATTGAAGCATTTATCAGGGTTATTGTCTCATGAGCGGATACATATTTGAATGTATTTAGAAAA
ATAAACAAATAGGGGTTCCGCGCACATTTCCCCGAAAAGTGCCACCTGACGTCGACGGATCGGGAGATCT
CCCGATCCCCTATGGTGCACTCTCAGTACAATCTGCTCTGATGCCGCATAGTTAAGCCAGTATCTG
