>Addgene plasmid #171642 | Lmajor_gp63_28_0570_WT | depositor partial sequence | sequence record 332780 | insert
GGTACCGCCACCATGTGGTGGAGGCTGTGGTGGTTATTACTGCTGCTGCTGCTGCTGTGGCCTATGGTGT
GGGCACAGGGACACCCAGAGAGGGCAGACTCCGAGGAGCCAAGATGCGGCTTTGATGAGCTGGAGGCCCA
CACCATCGGCACAAGGGTGTCTGGAATCAGCAGGGTGGAGCTGCCAACCGGAGAGCTGGTGGTGGCAGCA
GCAGCAACAGGCGCCCTGCAGCCAATCAGGATCGCCGTGTTCACCGACGATATCTCCAACAGCTCCCAGC
ACTGCACAGCATCCGGACAGTCTAGGCCAAACTTCCGGGGCTCCAGGGTGACCTGTTCTGCCGCAGAGGT
GCTGACACGGGCCAAGAAGAGAGTGCTGCTGGAGCTGCTGATCCCAAGCGCCGTGCAGCTGCACCAGGAG
AGGCTGAACGTGCAGCGCGTGAACGGCAATATCGTGGTGGACTCTAGCATCCAGAAGGATCGGGTGTGCG
GCCAGTTCTCTATCAGAGAGGAGCACATGAAGACCGGCGTGAAGGACGCCGATTTTGTGCTGTACATGAG
CGCCGCCCCTACATCTGGCAGCGTGATCGCCTGGGCCCTGAAGTGTCAGAACTTCGACAATGGCCGGCCA
TCCGTGGGCGTGGTGAACATCTCTCCAAAGTATATCGCCGCCGATCCCAAGACCGTGAGAGTGATCGCAC
ACGAGGTGCTGCACGCACTGGGCTTCTCCCGGAGCGTGTTCCAGGAGAGAAATATGCTGGCAATGGCAAG
CTTCCGGTCCAAGGGACCAAGCCCCGTGATCTGCTCCGAGAAGGTGGTGGCCAAGGCCCAGCAGCACTAC
GGCTGTAAGACCCAGGCCTTTATGGAGCTGGAGGACACAGGCGATATCGACGATGCCTCCTCTCACTGGA
AGCGGAGAAATGCCAAGGACGAGCTGATGGCAGGCTTCTCCGGAGTGGGCATCTATTCTGCCCTGACCAT
CGCCGCCATGGAGGATACAGGCTACTATCAGGGCAACTACGCCAAGGCAGAGCCAATGGCATATGGACAC
GACGCAGGATGCAAGCTGAGCTCCGATCAGTGCGTGACCAATAGCACATCCCAGATCCCTGGCATGTTTT
GCGACGCCCCCGATGCCCCTTGGTCTTGTACCAGCGACAGGCTGGGAGTGGGCAGATGCATCCTGACCTC
CCACAAGTCTAACCTGCCTACATACTTCCAGTATTTTTCCGATCCAAGACTGGGCGGCCCTGACCCACTG
ATGGATTTTTGCCCTGTGGTGGAGGTGGCAGAGGGCACCATGTGCGCAGCCACCACAAATGCCCTGAAGG
GCAGCGTGTACGGCGTGATGTCCAGATGCGTGGACACACCCGTGGGCTTCTCTATGGACGATAGCGCCGT
GCGCCAGCACGGAATCTGCGTGGAGGTGCAGTGTGACAGCACCAAGTACTATATCAAGGCCAACGGAGCA
TCCGCCTTCTGCGATTGTCCACCTGGCTCTACCTACAATCTGAGCACACTGTCTCCCAGCTTTTCCAAGG
GCTACCTGGTGTGCCCTAGCTATGAGAGCGTGTGCGCCATCAAGATCAACGCCTCTCTGTACGAGGAGTA
TAGCGGCTTCGAGCAGAAGCTGATCAGCGAGGAGGACCTGCACCACCACCACCACCACTGAGGATCC
